Addgene plasmid #236860: NanoBRET BiBRET Vector, NanoLuc-NRAS (Q61K)-CRAF RBD-HaloTag
Purpose: Express NanoLuc(R)-NRAS (Q61K)-CRAF RBD-HaloTag(R) in Mammalian Cells under a CMV promoter
Depositing lab: Promega Corporation.
Backbone
  Vector backbone: pFC221K HaloTag(R) CMV-Blast BiBRET Vector and pFN224C NanoLuc(R) CMV-Neo BiBRET-Balanced Vector
  Vector type: Mammalian Expression
  Selectable markers: Blasticidin
Growth in bacteria
  Bacterial resistance: Kanamycin, 50 μg/mL
  Growth temperature: 37°C
  Growth strain: DH5alpha
  Copy number: High Copy
Gene/Insert 1
  Gene/Insert name: NRAS
  Species: H. sapiens (human)
  Mutation: Q61K
  Entrez Gene: NRAS (a.k.a. ALPS4, CMNS, KRAS, N-ras, NCMS, NRAS1, NS6)
  Promoter: CMV
  Tag / fusion protein: NanoLuc (R) (N terminal on backbone)
  Cloning method: Other
Gene/Insert 2
  Gene/Insert name: cRAF(RBD)
  Species: H. sapiens (human)
  Entrez Gene: RAF1 (a.k.a. CMD1NN, CRAF, NS5, Raf-1, c-Raf)
  Tag / fusion protein: HaloTag (R) (C terminal on backbone)
Terms and licenses: Academic/Nonprofit Terms; Industry Terms
How to cite: NanoBRET BiBRET Vector, NanoLuc-NRAS (Q61K)-CRAF RBD-HaloTag was a gift from Promega Corporation (Addgene plasmid # 236860 ; http://n2t.net/addgene:236860 ; RRID:Addgene_236860)
