[The description below was written by a language model from this plasmid's Addgene catalogue record and pLannotate feature annotations shown in this document.]
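Description:
NanoBRET BiBRET Vector, NanoLuc-NRAS (Q61K)-CRAF RBD-HaloTag is a 6.7 kb mammalian expression plasmid that carries both partners of a bioluminescence resonance energy transfer (BRET) protein-interaction assay on a single backbone, assembled from a HaloTag CMV-Blast BiBRET vector and a NanoLuc BiBRET-Balanced vector. It replicates in E. coli from a high-copy ColE1/pUC-type origin and is selected with kanamycin through an EM7-driven neo (nptII) gene, which is preceded by a single loxP site. For selection in mammalian cells, an SV40 enhancer/early promoter drives blasticidin S deaminase, terminated by a synthetic poly(A) signal.

The feature table shows two divergently oriented expression units rather than one continuous fusion protein. In one direction, the CMV enhancer and promoter, followed by a chimeric β-globin/immunoglobulin intron and a T7 promoter, express a fragment of human RAF1 corresponding to the Ras-binding domain, joined through a TEV protease site to C-terminal HaloTag and ending at an SV40 poly(A) signal. In the opposite direction, a minimal CMV promoter fragment abutting the same enhancer, with an SP6 promoter downstream, expresses NanoLuc luciferase fused to the N terminus of human NRAS carrying the oncogenic Q61K substitution, with its own SV40 poly(A) signal. The weaker minimal promoter on the donor side probably accounts for the "Balanced" label, keeping the luminescent donor low relative to the acceptor, although the record does not say so.

In use, NanoLuc-NRAS acts as the energy donor. HaloTag, once covalently labelled with a fluorescent chloroalkane ligand, acts as the acceptor, so association of the mutant NRAS with the CRAF RBD gives a BRET signal in live cells. This suits the construct to monitoring the RAS–RAF interaction and to testing compounds that disrupt it.
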