Features (pLannotate 1.2.2; 24 found; start..end, strand, type, name):
     61..182     -  polyA_signal   SV40 poly(A) signal: SV40 polyadenylation signal
    205..273     -  CDS            large T antigen (fragment): large T antigen from SV40 (simian virus 40)
    297..330     +  protein_bind   loxP: Cre-mediated recombination occurs in the 8-bp core sequence (GCATACAT). Cre recombinase
    340..387     +  promoter       EM7 promoter: synthetic bacterial promoter&nbsp
    419..1210    +  CDS            neo: KKA2_KLEPN - Also known as kan, nptII. Experimental evidence at protein level: Swiss-Prot protein existence level 1. Resistance to kanamycin, neomycin, paromomycin, ribostamycin, butirosin and gentamicin B. From Klebsiella pneumoniae.
   1371..1959    -  rep_origin     ori: high-copy-number ColE1/pMB1/pBR322/pUC origin of replication
   2085..2133    -  polyA_signal   poly(A) signal: synthetic polyadenylation signal
   2157..2555    -  CDS            BSD: blasticidin S deaminase; Aspergillus terreus BSD; confers resistance to blasticidin
   2586..2943    -  promoter       SV40 promoter: SV40 enhancer and early promoter
   3022..3103    -  polyA_signal   SV40 poly(A) signal: SV40 polyadenylation signal
   3126..3209    -  CDS            large T antigen (fragment): large T antigen from SV40 (simian virus 40)
   3265..3297    -  misc_feature   MCS (fragment): pUC18/19 multiple cloning site
   3309..3875    -  CDS            NRAS: RASN_HUMAN - Also known as HRAS1. Experimental evidence at protein level: Swiss-Prot protein existence level 1. Ras proteins bind GDP/GTP and possess intrinsic GTPase activity. From Homo sapiens (Human).
   3897..4409    -  CDS            Nluc: NanoLuc® luciferase human codon-optimized
   4448..4466    -  promoter       SP6 promoter: promoter for bacteriophage SP6 RNA polymerase
   4492..4514    -  promoter       minimal CMV promoter (fragment): human cytomegalovirus (CMV) immediate early promoter
   4524..4889    +  enhancer       CMV enhancer: human cytomegalovirus immediate early enhancer
   4891..5090    +  promoter       CMV promoter: human cytomegalovirus (CMV) immediate early promoter
   5229..5361    +  intron         chimeric intron: chimera between introns from human β-globin and immunoglobulin heavy chain genes
   5405..5423    +  promoter       T7 promoter: promoter for bacteriophage T7 RNA polymerase
   5440..5697    +  CDS            RAF1 (fragment): RAF1_HUMAN - Also known as RAF. Experimental evidence at protein level: Swiss-Prot protein existence level 1. Serine/threonine-protein kinase that acts as a regulatory link between the membrane-associated Ras GTPases and the MAPK/ERK cascade, and this critical regulatory link functions as a switch determining cell fate decisions including proliferation, differentiation, apoptosis, survival and oncogenic transformation. RAF1 activation initiates a mitogen-activated protein kinase (MAPK) cascade that comprises a sequential phosphorylation of the dual-specific MAPK kinases (MAP2K1/MEK1 and MAP2K2
   5710..5730    +  CDS            TEV site: tobacco etch virus (TEV) protease recognition and cleavage site
   5746..6629    +  CDS            HaloTag® (fragment): modified bacterial dehalogenase that forms covalent bonds with chloroalkane derivatives
   6640..12      +  misc_feature   MCS (fragment) (across the origin): pUC18/19 multiple cloning site
>Addgene plasmid #236860 | NanoBRET BiBRET Vector, NanoLuc-NRAS (Q61K)-CRAF RBD-HaloTag | addgene full sequence | sequence record 471853 | Addgene NGS Result
GGCATGCAAGCTGATTTGGCTGCTGCCACCGCTGAGCAAGGCCGCTTCGAGCAGACATGATAAGATACAT
TGATGAGTTTGGACAAACCACAACTAGAATGCAGTGAAAAAAATGCTTTATTTGTGAAATTTGTGATGCT
ATTGCTTTATTTGTAACCATTATAAGCTGCAATAAACAAGTTAACAACAACAATTGCATTCATTTTATGT
TTCAGGTTCAGGGGGAGATGTGGGAGGTTTTTTTAAGCAAGTAAAACCTCTACAAATGTGGTAAAATCTT
AATTAAGAATTCTAATATAACTTCGTATAGCATACATTATACGAAGTTATGGATCCACTGTTGACAATTA
ATCATCGGCATAGTATATCGGCATAGTATAATACGACAAGGTGAGGAACTAAACCCAGGAGGCAGATCAT
GATTGAACAAGATGGATTGCACGCAGGTTCTCCGGCCGCTTGGGTGGAGAGGCTATTCGGCTATGACTGG
GCACAACAGACAATCGGCTGCTCTGATGCCGCCGTGTTCCGGCTGTCAGCGCAGGGGCGCCCGGTTCTTT
TTGTCAAGACCGACCTGTCCGGTGCCCTGAATGAACTGCAGGACGAGGCAGCGCGGCTATCGTGGCTGGC
CACGACGGGCGTTCCTTGCGCAGCTGTGCTCGACGTTGTCACTGAAGCGGGAAGGGACTGGCTGCTATTG
GGCGAAGTGCCGGGGCAGGATCTCCTGTCATCTCACCTTGCTCCTGCCGAGAAAGTATCCATCATGGCTG
ATGCAATGCGGCGGCTGCATACGCTTGATCCGGCTACCTGCCCATTCGACCACCAAGCGAAACATCGCAT
CGAGCGAGCACGTACTCGGATGGAAGCCGGTCTTGTCGATCAGGATGATCTGGACGAAGAGCATCAGGGG
CTCGCGCCAGCCGAACTGTTCGCCAGGCTCAAGGCGCGCATGCCCGACGGCGAGGATCTCGTCGTGACCC
ATGGCGATGCCTGCTTGCCGAATATCATGGTGGAAAATGGCCGCTTTTCTGGATTCATCGACTGTGGCCG
GCTGGGTGTGGCGGACCGCTATCAGGACATAGCGTTGGCTACCCGTGATATTGCTGAAGAGCTTGGCGGC
GAATGGGCTGACCGCTTCCTCGTGCTTTACGGTATCGCCGCTCCCGATTCGCAGCGCATCGCCTTCTATC
GCCTTCTTGACGAGTTCTTCTGATTCGAAATGACCGACCAAGCGACGCCCAACCGGTATCAGCTCACTCA
AAGGCGGTAATACGGTTATCCACAGAATCAGGGGATAACGCAGGAAAGAACATGTGAGCAAAAGGCCAGC
AAAAGGCCAGGAACCGTAAAAAGGCCGCGTTGCTGGCGTTTTTCCATAGGCTCCGCCCCCCTGACGAGCA
TCACAAAAATCGACGCTCAAGTCAGAGGTGGCGAAACCCGACAGGACTATAAAGATACCAGGCGTTTCCC
CCTGGAAGCTCCCTCGTGCGCTCTCCTGTTCCGACCCTGCCGCTTACCGGATACCTGTCCGCCTTTCTCC
CTTCGGGAAGCGTGGCGCTTTCTCATAGCTCACGCTGTAGGTATCTCAGTTCGGTGTAGGTCGTTCGCTC
CAAGCTGGGCTGTGTGCACGAACCCCCCGTTCAGCCCGACCGCTGCGCCTTATCCGGTAACTATCGTCTT
GAGTCCAACCCGGTAAGACACGACTTATCGCCACTGGCAGCAGCCACTGGTAACAGGATTAGCAGAGCGA
GGTATGTAGGCGGTGCTACAGAGTTCTTGAAGTGGTGGCCTAACTACGGCTACACTAGAAGGACAGTATT
TGGTATCTGCGCTCTGCTGAAGCCAGTTACCTTCGGAAAAAGAGTTGGTAGCTCTTGATCCGGCAAACAA
ACCACCGCTGGTAGCGGTGGTTTTTTTGTTTGCAAGCAGCAGATTACGCGCAGAAAAAAAGGATTTCAAG
AAGATCCTTTGATCTTTTCTACGGGGTCTGACGCTCAGTGGAACGAAAACTCACGTTAAGGGATTTTGGT
CATGAGATTATCAAAAAGGATCTTCACCTAGATCCTTTTATAGTCCGGAATCGTCACACAAAAAACCAAC
ACACAGATGTAATGAAAATAAAGATATTTTATTGCGGCCATCGTGATGGCTAGAGTTTAGCCCTCCCACA
CATAACCAGAGGGCAGCAATTCACGAATCCCAACTGCCGTCGGCTGTCCATCACTGTCCTTCACTATGGC
TTTGATCCCAGGATGCAGATCGAGAAGCACCTGTCGGCACCGTCCGCAGGGGCTCAAGATGCCCCTGTTC
TCATTTCCGATCGCGACGATACAAGTCAGGTTGCCAGCTGCCGCAGCAGCAGCAGTGCCCAGCACCACGA
GTTCTGCACAAGGTCCCCCAGTAAAATGATATACATTGACACCAGTGAAGATGCGGCCGTCGCTAGAGAG
AGCTGCGCTGGCGACGCTGTAGTCTTCAGAGATGGGGATGCTGTTGATTGTAGCCGTTGCTCTTTCAATG
AGGGTGGATTCTTCTTGAGACAAAGGCTTGGCCATGGTGGCGCTAGTGTCAGAAGAATCGAGCTTTTTGC
AAAAGCCTAGGCCTCCAAAAAAGCCTCCTCACTACTTCTGGAATAGCTCAGAGGCCGAGGCGGCCTCGGC
CTCTGCATAAATAAAAAAAATTAGTCAGCCATGGGGCGGAGAATGGGCGGAACTGGGCGGAGTTAGGGGC
GGGATGGGCGGAGTTAGGGGCGGGACTATGGTTGCTGACTAATTGAGATGCATGCTTTGCATACTTCTGC
CTGCTGGGGAGCCTGGGGACTTTCCACACCTGGTTGCTGACTAATTGAGATGCATGCTTTGCATACTTCT
GCCTGCTGGGGAGCCTGGGGACTTTCCACACCCTAACTGACACACATTCCACAGCTGGTTCTTTCCGCCT
CAGAAGGTACCTAACCAAGTTCCTCTTTCAGAGGTTATTTCAGGCCATGGTGCTGCGCAAGACGCGTTAA
TTAAGACGTCGGCAGTGAAAAAAATGCTTTATTTGTGAAATTTGTGATGCTATTGCTTTATTTGTAACCA
TTATAAGCTGCAATAAACAAGTTAACAACAACAATTGCATTCATTTTATGTTTCAGGTTCAGGGGGAGGT
GTGGGAGGTTTTTTAAAGCAAGTAAAACCTCTACAAATGTGGTATGGCTGATTATGATCCGCGGCCGCAA
TACGTCGACGTTATCAGCTGACTTCGTACGAGAGCCTAGGTGTTTCTAGAGGATCCCCGGGTACCGAGCC
CGAATTCGTTTAAACTTACATCACCACACATGGCAATCCCATACAACCCTGAGTCCCATCATCACTGCTG
TTGAGTTTTTTCATTCGGTACTGGCGTATTTCTCTTACCAGTGTGTAAAAAGCATCTTCAACACCCTGTC
TGGTCTTGGCTGAGGTTTCAATGAATGGAATCCCGTAACTCTTGGCCAGTTCGTGGGCTTGTTTTGTATC
AACTGTCCTTGTTGGCAAATCACACTTGTTTCCCACTAGCACCATAGGTACATCATCCGAGTCTTTTACT
CGCTTAATCTGCTCCCTGTAGAGGTTAATATCCGCAAATGACTTGCTATTATTGATGGCAAATACACAGA
GGAAGCCTTCGCCTGTCCTCATGTATTGGTCTCTCATGGCACTGTACTCTTCTTTTCCAGCTGTATCCAG
TATGTCCAACAAACAGGTTTCACCATCTATAACCACTTGTTTTCTGTAAGAATCCTCTATGGTGGGATCA
TATTCATCTACAAAGTGGTTCTGGATTAGCTGGATTGTCAGTGCGCTTTTCCCAACACCACCTGCTCCAA
CCACCACCAGTTTGTACTCAGTCATGGCGATCGCGCCGCTCGAGCCCGCCAGAATGCGTTCGCACAGCCG
CCAGCCGGTCACTCCGTTGATGGTTACTCGGAACAGCAGGGAGCCGTCGGGGTTGATCAGGCGCTCGTCG
ATAATTTTGTTGCCGTTCCACAGGGTCCCTGTTACAGTGATCTTTTTGCCGTCGAACACGGCGATGCCTT
CATACGGCCGTCCGAAATAGTCGATCATGTTCGGCGTAACCCCGTCGATTACCAGTGTGCCATAGTGCAG
GATCACCTTAAAGTGATGATCATCCACAGGGTACACCACCTTAAAAATTTTTTCGATCTGGCCCATTTGG
TCGCCGCTCAGACCTTCATACGGGATGATGACATGGATGTCGATCTTCAGCCCATTTTCACCGCTCAGGA
CAATCCTTTGGATCGGAGTTACGGACACCCCGAGATTCTGAAACAAACTGGACACACCTCCCTGTTCAAG
GACTTGGTCCAGGTTGTAGCCGGCTGTCTGTCGCCAGTCCCCAACGAAATCTTCGAGTGTGAAGACCATG
GTGAGCGCTAGCTGCAAAAAGAACAAGTAGCTTGTATTCTATAGTGTCACCTAAATGGGCGATCTGACGG
TTCACTAAACCAGCTCTGCTTATATAGGCCTCCCTGGCGCGCCACTAGTTATTAATAGTAATCAATTACG
GGGTCATTAGTTCATAGCCCATATATGGAGTTCCGCGTTACATAACTTACGGTAAATGGCCCGCCTGGCT
GACCGCCCAACGACCCCCGCCCATTGACGTCAATAATGACGTATGTTCCCATAGTAACGCCAATAGGGAC
TTTCCATTGACGTCAATGGGTGGAGTATTTACGGTAAACTGCCCACTTGGCAGTACATCAAGTGTATCAT
ATGCCAAGTCCGCCCCCTATTGACGTCAATGACGGTAAATGGCCCGCCTGGCATTATGCCCAGTACATGA
CCTTACGGGACTTTCCTACTTGGCAGTACATCTACGTATTAGTCATCGCTATTACCATGGTGATGCGGTT
TTGGCAGTACACCAATGGGCGTGGATAGCGGTTTGACTCACGGGGATTTCCAAGTCTCCACCCCATTGAC
GTCAATGGGAGTTTGTTTTGGCACCAAAATCAACGGGACTTTCCAAAATGTCGTAATAACCCCGCCCCGT
TGACGCAAATGGGCGGTAGGCGTGTACGGTGGGAGGTCTATATAAGCAGAGCTGGTTTAGTGAACCGTCA
GATCACTAGAAGCTTTATTGCGGTAGTTTATCACAGTTAAATTGCTAACGCAGTCAGTGCTTCTGACACA
ACAGTCTCGAACTTAAGCTGCAGAAGTTGGTCGTGAGGCACTGGGCAGGTAAGTATCAAGGTTACAAGAC
AGGTTTAAGGAGACCAATAGAAACTGGGCTTGTCGAGACAGAGAAGACTCTTGCGTTTCTGATAGGCACC
TATTGGTCTTACTGACATCCACTTTGCCTTTCTCTCCACAGGTGTCCACTCCCAGTTCAATTACAGCTCT
TAAGGCTAGAGTATTAATACGACTCACTATAGGGCTAGCGATCGCCATGCCTTCTAAGACAAGCAACACT
ATCCGTGTTTTCTTGCCGAACAAGCAAAGAACAGTGGTCAATGTGCGAAATGGAATGAGCTTGCATGACT
GCCTTATGAAAGCACTCAAGGTGAGGGGCCTGCAACCAGAGTGCTGTGCAGTGTTCAGACTTCTCCACGA
ACACAAAGGTAAAAAAGCACGCTTAGATTGGAATACTGATGCTGCGTCTTTGATTGGAGAAGAACTTCAA
GTAGATTTCCTGGATCATGTTTCTCTCGAGCCAACCACTGAGGATCTGTACTTTCAGAGCGATAACGATG
GATCCGAAATCGGTACTGGCTTTCCATTCGACCCCCATTATGTGGAAGTCCTGGGCGAGCGCATGCACTA
CGTCGATGTTGGTCCGCGCGATGGCACCCCTGTGCTGTTCCTGCACGGTAACCCGACCTCCTCCTACGTG
TGGCGCAACATCATCCCGCATGTTGCACCGACCCATCGCTGCATTGCTCCAGACCTGATCGGTATGGGCA
AATCCGACAAACCAGACCTGGGTTATTTCTTCGACGACCACGTCCGCTTCATGGATGCCTTCATCGAAGC
CCTGGGTCTGGAAGAGGTCGTCCTGGTCATTCACGACTGGGGCTCCGCTCTGGGTTTCCACTGGGCCAAG
CGCAATCCAGAGCGCGTCAAAGGTATTGCATTTATGGAGTTCATCCGCCCTATCCCGACCTGGGACGAAT
GGCCAGAATTTGCCCGCGAGACCTTCCAGGCCTTCCGCACCACCGACGTCGGCCGCAAGCTGATCATCGA
TCAGAACGTTTTTATCGAGGGTACGCTGCCGATGGGTGTCGTCCGCCCGCTGACTGAAGTCGAGATGGAC
CATTACCGCGAGCCGTTCCTGAATCCTGTTGACCGCGAGCCACTGTGGCGCTTCCCAAACGAGCTGCCAA
TCGCCGGTGAGCCAGCGAACATCGTCGCGCTGGTCGAAGAATACATGGACTGGCTGCACCAGTCCCCTGT
CCCGAAGCTGCTGTTCTGGGGCACCCCAGGCGTTCTGATCCCACCGGCCGAAGCCGCTCGCCTGGCCAAA
AGCCTGCCTAACTGCAAGGCTGTGGACATCGGCCCGGGTCTGAATCTGCTGCAAGAAGACAACCCGGACC
TGATCGGCAGCGAGATCGCGCGCTGGCTGTCTACTCTGGAGATTTCCGGTTAATAGAATTCTAGAGTCGA
CCTGCA
